>Addgene plasmid #219984 | pUC57-T7-PAB1-NLuc | addgene full sequence | sequence record 436830 | Addgene NGS Result
TCGCGCGTTTCGGTGATGACGGTGAAAACCTCTGACACATGCAGCTCCCGGAGACGGTCACAGCTTGTCT
GTAAGCGGATGCCGGGAGCAGACAAGCCCGTCAGGGCGCGTCAGCGGGTGTTGGCGGGTGTCGGGGCTGG
CTTAACTATGCGGCATCAGAGCAGATTGTACTGAGAGTGCACCATATGCGGTGTGAAATACCGCACAGAT
GCGTAAGGAGAAAATACCGCATCAGGCGCCATTCGCCATTCAGGCTGCGCAACTGTTGGGAAGGGCGATC
GGTGCGGGCCTCTTCGCTATTACGCCAGCTGGCGAAAGGGGGATGTGCTGCAAGGCGATTAAGTTGGGTA
ACGCCAGGGTTTTCCCAGTCACGACGTTGTAAAACGACGGCCAGAGAATTCTAATACGACTCACTATAGG
GAGTAACATTTTTACTTAATAACCGTTTGAAGCATAGAGCAGGCCCTGGTACCACCACCTAATATCTGGC
TTTTTATTCAATAAAAACTCAAAAAAAAAAATCCAAAAAAAACTAAAAAACCAATAAAAATAAAATGGTT
TTTACTTTAGAAGATTTTGTTGGTGATTGGCGTCAAACTGCAGGTTATAATTTAGATCAAGTTTTAGAAC
AAGGTGGTGTTTCTTCTTTGTTTCAAAACTTAGGTGTTTCTGTTACTCCTATTCAACGTATTGTTTTATC
TGGTGAAAATGGTTTGAAGATTGATATTCATGTTATTATTCCATATGAAGGTTTGTCTGGTGATCAAATG
GGTCAAATTGAAAAGATTTTCAAAGTTGTTTATCCTGTCGACGATCATCATTTCAAAGTTATTTTGCATT
ATGGTACTTTAGTTATTGATGGTGTTACTCCTAATATGATTGATTATTTTGGTCGTCCTTATGAAGGTAT
TGCTGTTTTCGATGGTAAAAAGATCACTGTTACTGGTACTTTATGGAATGGTAACAAGATTATTGATGAA
CGTTTGATTAATCCTGATGGTTCTTTATTATTTCGTGTTACTATTAATGGTGTTACTGGTTGGCGTTTAT
GTGAACGTATTTTAGCTTAACTCGAGTCATGTAATTAGTTGGATCCGCATGCAAGCTTGGTGTAATCATG
GTCATAGCTGTTTCCTGTGTGAAATTGTTATCCGCTCACAATTCCACACAACATACGAGCCGGAAGCATA
AAGTGTAAAGCCTGGGGTGCCTAATGAGTGAGCTAACTCACATTAATTGCGTTGCGCTCACTGCCCGCTT
TCCAGTCGGGAAACCTGTCGTGCCAGCTGCATTAATGAATCGGCCAACGCGCGGGGAGAGGCGGTTTGCG
TATTGGGCGCTCTTCCGCTTCCTCGCTCACTGACTCGCTGCGCTCGGTCGTTCGGCTGCGGCGAGCGGTA
TCAGCTCACTCAAAGGCGGTAATACGGTTATCCACAGAATCAGGGGATAACGCAGGAAAGAACATGTGAG
CAAAAGGCCAGCAAAAGGCCAGGAACCGTAAAAAGGCCGCGTTGCTGGCGTTTTTCCATAGGCTCCGCCC
CCCTGACGAGCATCACAAAAATCGACGCTCAAGTCAGAGGTGGCGAAACCCGACAGGACTATAAAGATAC
CAGGCGTTTCCCCCTGGAAGCTCCCTCGTGCGCTCTCCTGTTCCGACCCTGCCGCTTACCGGATACCTGT
CCGCCTTTCTCCCTTCGGGAAGCGTGGCGCTTTCTCATAGCTCACGCTGTAGGTATCTCAGTTCGGTGTA
GGTCGTTCGCTCCAAGCTGGGCTGTGTGCACGAACCCCCCGTTCAGCCCGACCGCTGCGCCTTATCCGGT
AACTATCGTCTTGAGTCCAACCCGGTAAGACACGACTTATCGCCACTGGCAGCAGCCACTGGTAACAGGA
TTAGCAGAGCGAGGTATGTAGGCGGTGCTACAGAGTTCTTGAAGTGGTGGCCTAACTACGGCTACACTAG
AAGAACAGTATTTGGTATCTGCGCTCTGCTGAAGCCAGTTACCTTCGGAAAAAGAGTTGGTAGCTCTTGA
TCCGGCAAACAAACCACCGCTGGTAGCGGTGGTTTTTTTGTTTGCAAGCAGCAGATTACGCGCAGAAAAA
AAGGATCTCAAGAAGATCCTTTGATCTTTTCTACGGGGTCTGACGCTCAGTGGAACGAAAACTCACGTTA
AGGGATTTTGGTCATGAGATTATCAAAAAGGATCTTCACCTAGATCCTTTTAAATTAAAAATGAAGTTTT
AAATCAAGCCCAATCTGAATAATGTTACAACCAATTAACCAATTCTGATTAGAAAAACTCATCGAGCATC
AAATGAAACTGCAATTTATTCATATCAGGATTATCAATACCATATTTTTGAAAAAGCCGTTTCTGTAATG
AAGGAGAAAACTCACCGAGGCAGTTCCATAGGATGGCAAGATCCTGGTATCGGTCTGCGATTCCGACTCG
TCCAACATCAATACAACCTATTAATTTCCCCTCGTCAAAAATAAGGTTATCAAGTGAGAAATCACCATGA
GTGACGACTGAATCCGGTGAGAATGGCAAAAGTTTATGCATTTCTTTCCAGACTTGTTCAACAGGCCAGC
CATTACGCTCGTCATCAAAATCACTCGCATCAACCAAACCGTTATTCATTCGTGATTGCGCCTGAGCGAG
ACGAAATACGCGATCGCTGTTAAAAGGACAATTACAAACAGGAATCGAATGCAACCGGCGCAGGAACACT
GCCAGCGCATCAACAATATTTTCACCTGAATCAGGATATTCTTCTAATACCTGGAATGCTGTTTTTCCGG
GGATCGCAGTGGTGAGTAACCATGCATCATCAGGAGTACGGATAAAATGCTTGATGGTCGGAAGAGGCAT
AAATTCCGTCAGCCAGTTTAGTCTGACCATCTCATCTGTAACATCATTGGCAACGCTACCTTTGCCATGT
TTCAGAAACAACTCTGGCGCATCGGGCTTCCCATACAAGCGATAGATTGTCGCACCTGATTGCCCGACAT
TATCGCGAGCCCATTTATACCCATATAAATCAGCATCCATGTTGGAATTTAATCGCGGCCTCGACGTTTC
CCGTTGAATATGGCTCATAACACCCCTTGTATTACTGTTTATGTAAGCAGACAGTTTTATTGTTCATGAT
GATATATTTTTATCTTGTGCAATGTAACATCAGAGATTTTGAGACACGGGCCAGAGCTGCA
Features (pLannotate 1.2.2; 11 found; start..end, strand, type, name):
    137..236     +  misc_feature   bom (fragment): basis of mobility region from pBR322
    242..399     -  CDS            lacZα (fragment): LacZα fragment of β-galactosidase; lacZ fragment
    402..420     +  promoter       T7 promoter: promoter for bacteriophage T7 RNA polymerase
    540..1067    +  CDS            LUCI_OPLGR (fragment): Experimental evidence at protein level: Swiss-Prot protein existence level 1. Catalytic subunit of oplophorus-luciferin 2-monooxygenase. Oxidoreductase that converts coelenterazine (the oplophorus luciferin) to coelenteramide under emission of blue light with a maximum at 454 nm. Is also active with bisdeoxycoelenterazine. From Oplophorus gracilirostris (Luminous shrimp).
   1145..1161    -  protein_bind   lac operator: The lac repressor binds to the lac operator to inhibit transcription in E. coli. This inhibition can be relieved by adding lactose or isopropyl-β-D-thiogalactopyranoside (IPTG). lac repressor encoded by lacI
   1169..1199    -  promoter       lac promoter: promoter for the E. coli lac operon
   1214..1235    -  protein_bind   CAP binding site: CAP binding activates transcription in the presence of cAMP. E. coli catabolite activator protein
   1248..1340    -  CDS            lacI (fragment): lac repressor; lacI; The lac repressor binds to the lac operator to inhibit transcription in E. coli. This inhibition can be relieved by adding lactose or isopropyl-β-D-thiogalactopyranoside (IPTG).
   1523..2111    -  rep_origin     ori: high-copy-number ColE1/pMB1/pBR322/pUC origin of replication
   2289..3098    -  CDS            KanR: aminoglycoside phosphotransferase; aph(3')-Ia; confers resistance to kanamycin in bacteria or G418 (Geneticin®) in eukaryotes
   3205..35      +  CDS            rop (fragment) (across the origin): Rop protein, which maintains plasmids at low copy number; rop
