[The description below was written by a language model from this plasmid's Addgene catalogue record and pLannotate feature annotations shown in this document.]
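Description:
pUC57-T7-PAB1-NLuc is a small (about 3.2 kb) high-copy bacterial cloning plasmid built on the pUC57 backbone. It serves as a template for in vitro synthesis of a reporter mRNA rather than for protein expression in cells. It replicates in E. coli from a ColE1/pUC-type origin and is selected with kanamycin through an aminoglycoside phosphotransferase gene (aph(3')-Ia). The remaining backbone annotations are typical pUC remnants: fragments of bom, rop and lacI, and the lac promoter, operator and CAP site flanking an interrupted lacZα. None of these contributes to the intended use.

The insert was made by gene synthesis and sits within the lacZα region. It begins with a bacteriophage T7 promoter, followed by a stretch of roughly 120 nt that is not annotated in the feature table. From the construct name and stated purpose, this stretch corresponds to the 5' untranslated region of the budding yeast PAB1 gene, which encodes poly(A)-binding protein (YER165W). Downstream lies a coding sequence matching the catalytic subunit of Oplophorus gracilirostris luciferase, consistent with the engineered NanoLuc (NLuc) reporter named in the record. No T7 terminator, encoded poly(A) tract or 3' UTR is annotated, so the record does not say how the transcript's 3' end is defined.

Transcription with T7 RNA polymerase should yield an mRNA in which the PAB1 leader precedes the luciferase open reading frame. Luminescence can then report how efficiently that leader drives translation. The record states only that the plasmid is for PAB1-5'UTR-NLuc mRNA synthesis and does not specify the downstream assay.
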