Addgene plasmid #219984: pUC57-T7-PAB1-NLuc
Purpose: PAB1-5'UTR-NLuc mRNA synthesis
Depositing lab: Simon Alberti. Depositing organization: Biotechnology Center (BIOTEC) of the Technische Universitaet Dresden.
Backbone
  Vector backbone: pUC57
  Vector type: Bacterial Expression
Growth in bacteria
  Bacterial resistance: Kanamycin, 50 μg/mL
  Growth temperature: 37°C
  Growth strain: DH5alpha
  Copy number: High Copy
Gene/Insert
  Gene/Insert name: PAB1-5'UTR-NLuc
  Species: S. cerevisiae (budding yeast); Other
  Entrez Gene: PAB1 (a.k.a. YER165W)
  Cloning method: Gene Synthesis
  Sequencing primers: 5′ Unknown
Terms and licenses: Academic/Nonprofit Terms; Industry Terms: Not Available to Industry
Depositor comments: Cloning Method: Gene Synthesis
How to cite: pUC57-T7-PAB1-NLuc was a gift from Simon Alberti (Addgene plasmid # 219984 ; http://n2t.net/addgene:219984 ; RRID:Addgene_219984)
